>Addgene plasmid #142779 | TFORF1296 | addgene full sequence | sequence record 395845 | Addgene NGS Result
TTAATGTAGTCTTATGCAATACTCTTGTAGTCTTGCAACATGGTAACGATGAGTTAGCAACATGCCTTAC
AAGGAGAGAAAAAGCACCGTGCATGCCGATTGGTGGAAGTAAGGTGGTACGATCGTGCCTTATTAGGAAG
GCAACAGACGGGTCTGACATGGATTGGACGAACCACTGAATTGCCGCATTGCAGAGATATTGTATTTAAG
TGCCTAGCTCGATACATAAACGGGTCTCTCTGGTTAGACCAGATCTGAGCCTGGGAGCTCTCTGGCTAAC
TAGGGAACCCACTGCTTAAGCCTCAATAAAGCTTGCCTTGAGTGCTTCAAGTAGTGTGTGCCCGTCTGTT
GTGTGACTCTGGTAACTAGAGATCCCTCAGACCCTTTTAGTCAGTGTGGAAAATCTCTAGCAGTGGCGCC
CGAACAGGGACTTGAAAGCGAAAGGGAAACCAGAGGAGCTCTCTCGACGCAGGACTCGGCTTGCTGAAGC
GCGCACGGCAAGAGGCGAGGGGCGGCGACTGGTGAGTACGCCAAAAATTTTGACTAGCGGAGGCTAGAAG
GAGAGAGATGGGTGCGAGAGCGTCAGTATTAAGCGGGGGAGAATTAGATCGCGATGGGAAAAAATTCGGT
TAAGGCCAGGGGGAAAGAAAAAATATAAATTAAAACATATAGTATGGGCAAGCAGGGAGCTAGAACGATT
CGCAGTTAATCCTGGCCTGTTAGAAACATCAGAAGGCTGTAGACAAATACTGGGACAGCTACAACCATCC
CTTCAGACAGGATCAGAAGAACTTAGATCATTATATAATACAGTAGCAACCCTCTATTGTGTGCATCAAA
GGATAGAGATAAAAGACACCAAGGAAGCTTTAGACAAGATAGAGGAAGAGCAAAACAAAAGTAAGACCAC
CGCACAGCAAGCGGCCGCTGATCTTCAGACCTGGAGGAGGAGATATGAGGGACAATTGGAGAAGTGAATT
ATATAAATATAAAGTAGTAAAAATTGAACCATTAGGAGTAGCACCCACCAAGGCAAAGAGAAGAGTGGTG
CAGAGAGAAAAAAGAGCAGTGGGAATAGGAGCTTTGTTCCTTGGGTTCTTGGGAGCAGCAGGAAGCACTA
TGGGCGCAGCGTCAATGACGCTGACGGTACAGGCCAGACAATTATTGTCTGGTATAGTGCAGCAGCAGAA
CAATTTGCTGAGGGCTATTGAGGCGCAACAGCATCTGTTGCAACTCACAGTCTGGGGCATCAAGCAGCTC
CAGGCAAGAATCCTGGCTGTGGAAAGATACCTAAAGGATCAACAGCTCCTGGGGATTTGGGGTTGCTCTG
GAAAACTCATTTGCACCACTGCTGTGCCTTGGAATGCTAGTTGGAGTAATAAATCTCTGGAACAGATTTG
GAATCACACGACCTGGATGGAGTGGGACAGAGAAATTAACAATTACACAAGCTTAATACACTCCTTAATT
GAAGAATCGCAAAACCAGCAAGAAAAGAATGAACAAGAATTATTGGAATTAGATAAATGGGCAAGTTTGT
GGAATTGGTTTAACATAACAAATTGGCTGTGGTATATAAAATTATTCATAATGATAGTAGGAGGCTTGGT
AGGTTTAAGAATAGTTTTTGCTGTACTTTCTATAGTGAATAGAGTTAGGCAGGGATATTCACCATTATCG
TTTCAGACCCACCTCCCAACCCCGAGGGGACCCATGCATTGCATCTCAATTAGTCAGCAACCAGGTGTGG
AAAGTCCCCAGGCTCCCCAGCAGGCAGAAGTATGCAAAGCATGCGTCTCAATTAGTCAGCAACCATAGTC
CCGCCCCTAACTCCGCCCATCCCGCCCCTAACTCCGCCCAGTTCCGCCCATTCTCCGCCCCATGGCTGAC
TAATTTTTTTTATTTATGCAGAGGCCGAGGCCGCCTCGGCCTCTGAGCTATTCCAGAAGTAGTGAGGAGG
CTTTTTTGGAGGCCTAGGCTTTTGCAAAAAGCTTTCTAGAGGTACCACCGGAGCTTACCATGACCGAGTA
CAAGCCCACGGTGCGCCTCGCCACCCGCGACGACGTCCCCAGGGCCGTACGCACCCTCGCCGCCGCGTTC
GCCGACTACCCCGCCACGCGCCACACCGTCGATCCGGACCGCCACATCGAGCGGGTCACCGAGCTGCAAG
AACTCTTCCTCACGCGCGTCGGGCTCGACATCGGCAAGGTGTGGGTCGCGGACGACGGCGCCGCCGTGGC
GGTCTGGACCACGCCGGAGAGCGTCGAAGCGGGGGCGGTGTTCGCCGAGATCGGCCCGCGCATGGCCGAG
TTGAGCGGTTCCCGGCTGGCCGCGCAGCAACAGATGGAAGGCCTCCTGGCGCCGCACCGGCCCAAGGAGC
CCGCGTGGTTCCTGGCCACCGTCGGCGTCTCGCCCGACCACCAGGGCAAGGGTCTGGGCAGCGCCGTCGT
GCTCCCCGGAGTGGAGGCGGCCGAGCGCGCCGGGGTGCCCGCCTTCCTGGAGACCTCCGCGCCCCGCAAC
CTCCCCTTCTACGAGCGGCTCGGCTTCACCGTCACCGCCGACGTCGAGGTGCCCGAAGGACCGCGCACCT
GGTGCATGACCCGCAAGCCCGGTGCCAGTTAACGAATTCTAGATCTTGAGACAAATGGCAGTATTCATCC
ACAATTTTAAAAGAAAAGGGGGGATTGGGGGGTACAGTGCAGGGGAAAGAATAGTAGACATAATAGCAAC
AGACATACAAACTAAAGAATTACAAAAACAAATTACAAAAATTCAAAATTTTCGGGTTTATTACAGGGAC
AGCAGAGATCCACTTTGGCGCCGGCTCGAGGCCTGCAGGTGCAAAGATGGATAAAGTTTTAAACAGAGAG
GAATCTTTGCAGCTAATGGACCTTCTAGGTCTTGAAAGGAGTGGGAATTGGCTCCGGTGCCCGTCAGTGG
GCAGAGCGCACATCGCCCACAGTCCCCGAGAAGTTGGGGGGAGGGGTCGGCAATTGAACCGGTGCCTAGA
GAAGGTGGCGCGGGGTAAACTGGGAAAGTGATGTCGTGTACTGGCTCCGCCTTTTTCCCGAGGGTGGGGG
AGAACCGTATATAAGTGCAGTAGTCGCCGTGAACGTTCTTTTTCGCAACGGGTTTGCCGCCAGAACACAG
GTAAGTGCCGTGTGTGGTTCCCGCGGGCCTGGCCTCTTTACGGGTTATGGCCCTTGCGTGCCTTGAATTA
CTTCCACCTGGCTGCAGTACGTGATTCTTGATCCCGAGCTTCGGGTTGGAAGTGGGTGGGAGAGTTCGAG
GCCTTGCGCTTAAGGAGCCCCTTCGCCTCGTGCTTGAGTTGAGGCCTGGCCTGGGCGCTGGGGCCGCCGC
GTGCGAATCTGGTGGCACCTTCGCGCCTGTCTCGCTGCTTTCGATAAGTCTCTAGCCATTTAAAATTTTT
GATGACCTGCTGCGACGCTTTTTTTCTGGCAAGATAGTCTTGTAAATGCGGGCCAAGATCTGCACACTGG
TATTTCGGTTTTTGGGGCCGCGGGCGGCGACGGGGCCCGTGCGTCCCAGCGCACATGTTCGGCGAGGCGG
GGCCTGCGAGCGCGGCCACCGAGAATCGGACGGGGGTAGTCTCAAGCTGGCCGGCCTGCTCTGGTGCCTG
GCCTCGCGCCGCCGTGTATCGCCCCGCCCTGGGCGGCAAGGCTGGCCCGGTCGGCACCAGTTGCGTGAGC
GGAAAGATGGCCGCTTCCCGGCCCTGCTGCAGGGAGCTCAAAATGGAGGACGCGGCGCTCGGGAGAGCGG
GCGGGTGAGTCACCCACACAAAGGAAAAGGGCCTTTCCGTCCTCAGCCGTCGCTTCATGTGACTCCACGG
AGTACCGGGCGCCGTCCAGGCACCTCGATTAGTTCTCGAGCTTTTGGAGTACGTCGTCTTTAGGTTGGGG
GGAGGGGTTTTATGCGATGGAGTTTCCCCACACTGAGTGGGTGGAGACTGAAGTTAGGCCAGCTTGGCAC
TTGATGTAATTCTCCTTGGAATTTGCCCTTTTTGAGTTTGGATCTTGGTTCATTCTCAAGCCTCAGACAG
TGGTTCAAAGTTTTTTTCTTCCATTTCAGGTGTCGTGAGGCTAGCACCGCCACCATGAACGCGAGCAGCG
AGGGCGAGAGCTTCGCGGGCTCGGTGCAAATTCCAGGTGGCACAACGGTGCTGGTGGAGCTGACTCCCGA
CATCCATATCTGCGGCATCTGCAAGCAGCAGTTTAACAACCTGGATGCCTTTGTAGCTCACAAGCAAAGT
GGCTGCCAGCTGACAGGCACATCCGCAGCAGCCCCCAGCACGGTCCAGTTTGTATCGGAGGAAACAGTGC
CTGCCACCCAGACTCAGACCACCACCAGAACCATCACCTCGGAGACCCAGACAATCACAGTTTCAGCTCC
AGAATTTGTTTTTGAACATGGCTATCAAACTTACCTGCCCACGGAAAGTAATGAAAACCAGACAGCCACT
GTCATCTCTCTCCCTGCCAAGTCACGCACCAAAAAGCCCACAACACCACCTGCTCAGAAAAGGCTTAACT
GTTGCTATCCAGGTTGCCAATTCAAGACTGCTTATGGCATGAAGGACATGGAGCGGCATTTAAAAATTCA
CACGGGAGACAAACCCCATAAGTGTGAAGTCTGTGGCAAGTGCTTTAGCCGGAAAGACAAGCTGAAAACT
CACATGCGGTGCCACACGGGCGTGAAGCCCTACAAGTGTAAGACGTGTGACTACGCCGCTGCCGACAGCA
GCAGCCTCAACAAGCACCTGAGGATCCACTCGGACGAGCGGCCCTTCAAATGCCAGATCTGCCCCTACGC
CAGCCGCAACTCCAGCCAGCTCACTGTCCACCTGCGATCCCACACGGCTTCAGAACTTGATGATGATGTT
CCAAAAGCAAACTGCCTCTCCACTGAAAGCACTGACACTCCGAAGGCCCCTGTCATCACTCTTCCCTCAG
AGGCAAGGGAACAAATGGCCACCCTTGGAGAGAGGACGTTCAACTGTTGCTACCCAGGTTGCCACTTCAA
AACTGTCCATGGCATGAAAGACTTGGACCGCCATCTCAGAATCCACACGGGAGACAAACCGCACAAGTGT
GAGTTCTGTGACAAGTGCTTCAGCCGGAAGGACAACCTGACCATGCACATGCGGTGCCACACCAGTGTGA
AGCCACACAAGTGTCACCTGTGTGACTACGCTGCCGTGGACAGCAGTAGCCTCAAGAAGCACCTGCGGAT
CCACTCTGATGAGCGGCCGTACAAATGCCAGCTCTGCCCCTATGCCAGCCGCAACTCCAGCCAGCTCACC
GTCCACCTGCGATCTCACACGGGGGATACCCCCTTCCAGTGCTGGCTCTGTAGCGCCAAGTTCAAAATCA
GCTCGGACTTGAAAAGGCACATGATCGTGCACTCGGGGGAGAAGCCTTTCAAGTGCGAGTTCTGCGACGT
CCGCTGCACCATGAAGGCGAATCTCAAATCGCACATCCGCATCAAGCACACCTTCAAATGTCTGCACTGT
GCCTTCCAGGGCCGGGACCGGGCTGACCTCCTGGAGCACAGCCGGCTGCACCAGGCCGACCACCCGGAGA
AGTGTCCAGAGTGCAGCTACTCCTGCTCCAGCGCGGCCGCCCTGCGCGTGCACAGCAGAGTCCACTGTAA
GGACCGTCCCTTCAAGTGTGACTTCTGCAGCTTCGACACGAAGCGGCCCAGCAGCCTGGCCAAGCACGTC
GACAAGGTGCACAGGGACGAGGCCAAGACGGAGAACCGGGCCCCTCTGGGCAAGGAAGGGCTCAGAGAGG
GCAGCTCCCAGCACGTGGCCAAGATCGTGACGCAGAGGGCCTTCCGCTGTGAGACCTGCGGCGCCTCCTT
CGTCAGGGATGACTCTCTGAGATGCCACAAGAAGCAGCACAGTGATCAGAGTGAGAACAAGAACTCAGAC
TTGGTCACCTTCCCACCGGAAAGCGGTGCCTCGGGACAGCTCAGCACCCTGGTCTCCGTGGGGCAGCTCG
AGGCTCCCCTAGAGCCCAGCCAAGACCTCTAGTAATGAACTAGTCCGTAACTTGAAAGTATTTCGATTTC
TTGGCTTTATATATCTTGTGGAAAGGACGATGTAATCTGGGAAACCGGTACGCCACGCGTTAAGTCGACA
ATCAACCTCTGGATTACAAAATTTGTGAAAGATTGACTGGTATTCTTAACTATGTTGCTCCTTTTACGCT
ATGTGGATACGCTGCTTTAATGCCTTTGTATCATGCTATTGCTTCCCGTATGGCTTTCATTTTCTCCTCC
TTGTATAAATCCTGGTTGCTGTCTCTTTATGAGGAGTTGTGGCCCGTTGTCAGGCAACGTGGCGTGGTGT
GCACTGTGTTTGCTGACGCAACCCCCACTGGTTGGGGCATTGCCACCACCTGTCAGCTCCTTTCCGGGAC
TTTCGCTTTCCCCCTCCCTATTGCCACGGCGGAACTCATCGCCGCCTGCCTTGCCCGCTGCTGGACAGGG
GCTCGGCTGTTGGGCACTGACAATTCCGTGGTGTTGTCGGGGAAATCATCGTCCTTTCCTTGGCTGCTCG
CCTGTGTTGCCACCTGGATTCTGCGCGGGACGTCCTTCTGCTACGTCCCTTCGGCCCTCAATCCAGCGGA
CCTTCCTTCCCGCGGCCTGCTGCCGGCTCTGCGGCCTCTTCCGCGTCTTCGCCTTCGCCCTCAGACGAGT
CGGATCTCCCTTTGGGCCGCCTCCCCGCGTCGACTTTAAGACCAATGACTTACAAGGCAGCTGTAGATCT
TAGCCACTTTTTAAAAGAAAAGGGGGGACTGGAAGGGCTAATTCACTCCCAACGAAGACAAGATCTGCTT
TTTGCTTGTACTGGGTCTCTCTGGTTAGACCAGATCTGAGCCTGGGAGCTCTCTGGCTAACTAGGGAACC
CACTGCTTAAGCCTCAATAAAGCTTGCCTTGAGTGCTTCAAGTAGTGTGTGCCCGTCTGTTGTGTGACTC
TGGTAACTAGAGATCCCTCAGACCCTTTTAGTCAGTGTGGAAAATCTCTAGCAGTACGTATAGTAGTTCA
TGTCATCTTATTATTCAGTATTTATAACTTGCAAAGAAATGAATATCAGAGAGTGAGAGGAACTTGTTTA
TTGCAGCTTATAATGGTTACAAATAAAGCAATAGCATCACAAATTTCACAAATAAAGCATTTTTTTCACT
GCATTCTAGTTGTGGTTTGTCCAAACTCATCAATGTATCTTATCATGTCTGGCTCTAGCTATCCCGCCCC
TAACTCCGCCCATCCCGCCCCTAACTCCGCCCAGTTCCGCCCATTCTCCGCCCCATGGCTGACTAATTTT
TTTTATTTATGCAGAGGCCGAGGCCGCCTCGGCCTCTGAGCTATTCCAGAAGTAGTGAGGAGGCTTTTTT
GGAGGCCTAGGGACGTACCCAATTCGCCCTATAGTGAGTCGTATTACGCGCGCTCACTGGCCGTCGTTTT
ACAACGTCGTGACTGGGAAAACCCTGGCGTTACCCAACTTAATCGCCTTGCAGCACATCCCCCTTTCGCC
AGCTGGCGTAATAGCGAAGAGGCCCGCACCGATCGCCCTTCCCAACAGTTGCGCAGCCTGAATGGCGAAT
GGG
[124 nt withheld, positions 7634-7757]
C
[91 nt withheld, positions 7759-7849]
A
[49 nt withheld, positions 7851-7899]
CCTTTGACGTTGGAGTCCACGTTCTTT
[37 nt withheld, positions 7927-7963]
ACCCTATCTCGGTCTATTCTTTTGATTTATAAGGGATTTTGCCGATTTCGGCCTATTGGTTAAAAAATGA
GCTGATTTAACAAAAATTTAACGCGAATTTTAACAAAATATTAACGCTTACAATTTAGGTGGCACTTTTC
GGGGAAATGTGCGCGGAACCCCTATTTGTTTATTTTTCTAAATACATTCAAATATGTATCCGCTCATGAG
ACAATAACCCTGATAAATGCTTCAATAATATTGAAAAAGGAAGAGTATGAGTATTCAACATTTCCGTGTC
GCCCTTATTCCCTTTTTTGCGGCATTTTGCCTTCCTGTTTTTGCTCACCCAGAAACGCTGGTGAAAGTAA
AAGATGCTGAAGATCAGTTGGGTGCACGAGTGGGTTACATCGAACTGGATCTCAACAGCGGTAAGATCCT
TGAGAGTTTTCGCCCCGAAGAACGTTTTCCAATGATGAGCACTTTTAAAGTTCTGCTATGTGGCGCGGTA
TTATCCCGTATTGACGCCGGGCAAGAGCAACTCGGTCGCCGCATACACTATTCTCAGAATGACTTGGTTG
AGTACTCACCAGTCACAGAAAAGCATCTTACGGATGGCATGACAGTAAGAGAATTATGCAGTGCTGCCAT
AACCATGAGTGATAACACTGCGGCCAACTTACTTCTGACAACGATCGGAGGACCGAAGGAGCTAACCGCT
TTTTTGCACAACATGGGGGATCATGTAACTCGCCTTGATCGTTGGGAACCGGAGCTGAATGAAGCCATAC
CAAACGACGAGCGTGACACCACGATGCCTGTAGCAATGGCAACAACGTTGCGCAAACTATTAACTGGCGA
ACTACTTACTCTAGCTTCCCGGCAACAATTAATAGACTGGATGGAGGCGGATAAAGTTGCAGGACCACTT
CTGCGCTCGGCCCTTCCGGCTGGCTGGTTTATTGCTGATAAATCTGGAGCCGGTGAGCGTGGGTCTCGCG
GTATCATTGCAGCACTGGGGCCAGATGGTAAGCCCTCCCGTATCGTAGTTATCTACACGACGGGGAGTCA
GGCAACTATGGATGAACGAAATAGACAGATCGCTGAGATAGGTGCCTCACTGATTAAGCATTGGTAACTG
TCAGACCAAGTTTACTCATATATACTTTAGATTGATTTAAAACTTCATTTTTAATTTAAAAGGATCTAGG
TGAAGATCCTTTTTGATAATCTCATGACCAAAATCCCTTAACGTGAGTTTTCGTTCCACTGAGCGTCAGA
CCCCGTAGAAAAGATCAAAGGATCTTCTTGAGATCCTTTTTTTCTGCGCGTAATCTGCTGCTTGCAAACA
AAAAAACCACCGCTACCAGCGGTGGTTTGTTTGCCGGATCAAGAGCTACCAACTCTTTTTCCGAAGGTAA
CTGGCTTCAGCAGAGCGCAGATACCAAATACTGTTCTTCTAGTGTAGCCGTAGTTAGGCCACCACTTCAA
GAACTCTGTAGCACCGCCTACATACCTCGCTCTGCTAATCCTGTTACCAGTGGCTGCTGCCAGTGGCGAT
AAGTCGTGTCTTACCGGGTTGGACTCAAGACGATAGTTACCGGATAAGGCGCAGCGGTCGGGCTGAACGG
GGGGTTCGTGCACACAGCCCAGCTTGGAGCGAACGACCTACACCGAACTGAGATACCTACAGCGTGAGCT
ATGAGAAAGCGCCACGCTTCCCGAAGGGAGAAAGGCGGACAGGTATCCGGTAAGCGGCAGGGTCGGAACA
GGAGAGCGCACGAGGGAGCTTCCAGGGGGAAACGCCTGGTATCTTTATAGTCCTGTCGGGTTTCGCCACC
TCTGACTTGAGCGTCGATTTTTGTGATGCTCGTCAGGGGGGCGGAGCCTATGGAAAAACGCCAGCAACGC
GGCCTTTTTACGGTTCCTGGCCTTTTGCTGGCCTTTTGCTCACATGTTCTTTCCTGCGTTATCCCCTGAT
TCTGTGGATAACCGTATTACCGCCTTTGAGTGAGCTGATACCGCTCGCCGCAGCCGAACGACCGAGCGCA
GCGAGTCAGTGAGCGAGGAAGCGGAAGAGCGCCCAATACGCAAACCGCCTCTCCCCGCGCGTTGGCCGAT
TCATTAATGCAGCTGGCACGACAGGTTTCCCGACTGGAAAGCGGGCAGTGAGCGCAACGCAATTAATGTG
AGTTAGCTCACTCATTAGGCACCCCAGGCTTTACACTTTATGCTTCCGGCTCGTATGTTGTGTGGAATTG
TGAGCGGATAACAATTTCACACAGGAAACAGCTATGACCATGATTACGCCAAGCGCGCAATTAACCCTCA
CTAAAGGGAACAAAAGCTGGAGCTGCAAGC
Features (pLannotate 1.2.2; 31 found; start..end, strand, type, name):
      5..231     +  promoter       RSV promoter: Rous sarcoma virus enhancer/promoter
    232..412     +  LTR            5' LTR (truncated): truncated 5' long terminal repeat (LTR) from HIV-1
    459..584     +  misc_feature   HIV-1 Ψ: packaging signal of human immunodeficiency virus type 1
    568..931     +  CDS            HIV-1 gag (fragment): gag protein from human immunodeficiency virus 1; gag
   1077..1310    +  misc_feature   RRE: The Rev response element (RRE) of HIV-1 allows for Rev-dependent mRNA export from the nucleus to the cytoplasm.
   1687..1713    +  CDS            Rev (fragment): human immunodeficiency virus 1 (HIV-1) Rev protein; rev; enhances nuclear export of unspliced and incompletely spliced viral mRNAs
   1720..1743    +  promoter       SV40 promoter (fragment): SV40 early promoter
   1744..1815    +  promoter       SV40 promoter (fragment): SV40 enhancer and early promoter
   1839..1974    +  rep_origin     SV40 ori: SV40 origin of replication
   2020..2616    +  CDS            PuroR (fragment): puromycin N-acetyltransferase; pac from Streptomyces; confers resistance to puromycin
   2665..2782    +  misc_feature   cPPT/CTS: central polypurine tract and central termination sequence of HIV-1
   2847..2913    +  CDS            small t antigen (fragment): SV40 (simian virus 40) small t antigen
   2920..4098    +  promoter       EF-1α promoter: strong constitutive promoter for human elongation factor EF-1α
   4115..6049    +  CDS            ZFP64: ZF64B_HUMAN - Also known as ZNF338 Experimental evidence at protein level: Swiss-Prot protein existence level 1. May be involved in transcriptional regulation. From Homo sapiens (Human).
   6065..6118    +  promoter       U6 promoter (fragment): RNA polymerase III promoter for human U6 snRNA
   6160..6748    +  misc_feature   WPRE: woodchuck hepatitis virus posttranscriptional regulatory element
   6799..6818    +  misc_feature   cPPT/CTS (fragment): central polypurine tract and central termination sequence of HIV-1
   6820..7053    +  LTR            3' LTR (ΔU3): self-inactivating 3' long terminal repeat (LTR) from HIV-1
   7131..7252    +  polyA_signal   SV40 poly(A) signal: SV40 polyadenylation signal
   7292..7427    +  rep_origin     SV40 ori: SV40 origin of replication
   7448..7466    -  promoter       T7 promoter: promoter for bacteriophage T7 RNA polymerase
   7474..7629    +  CDS            lacZα (fragment): LacZα fragment of β-galactosidase; lacZ fragment
   7634..8062    +  rep_origin     f1 ori (sequence partly withheld): f1 bacteriophage origin of replication; arrow indicates direction of (+) strand synthesis
   8115..8219    +  promoter       AmpR promoter: bla
   8220..9080    +  CDS            AmpR: β-lactamase; bla; confers resistance to ampicillin, carbenicillin, and related antibiotics
   9251..9839    +  rep_origin     ori: high-copy-number ColE1/pMB1/pBR322/pUC origin of replication
  10022..10114   +  CDS            lacI (fragment): lac repressor; lacI; The lac repressor binds to the lac operator to inhibit transcription in E. coli. This inhibition can be relieved by adding lactose or isopropyl-β-D-thiogalactopyranoside (IPTG).
  10127..10148   +  protein_bind   CAP binding site: CAP binding activates transcription in the presence of cAMP. E. coli catabolite activator protein
  10163..10193   +  promoter       lac promoter: promoter for the E. coli lac operon
  10201..10217   +  protein_bind   lac operator: The lac repressor binds to the lac operator to inhibit transcription in E. coli. This inhibition can be relieved by adding lactose or isopropyl-β-D-thiogalactopyranoside (IPTG). lac repressor encoded by lacI
  10262..10280   +  promoter       T3 promoter: promoter for bacteriophage T3 RNA polymerase
