[The description below was written by a language model from this plasmid's Addgene catalogue record and pLannotate feature annotations shown in this document.]
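Description:
TFORF1296 is a third-generation-style, self-inactivating lentiviral expression plasmid built on the pLX_TRC317 backbone and carrying the human zinc-finger transcription factor ZFP64 (also known as ZNF338). It belongs to a barcoded transcription factor ORF collection in which each clone carries a unique 24-bp barcode, so that the overexpressed factor can be identified by sequencing in pooled screens. In bacteria it is maintained through a high-copy ColE1/pUC-type origin with ampicillin resistance (AmpR). An f1 origin and remnants of a lac/T7/T3 cloning region are also present in the backbone. The depositor notes that the plasmid can recombine, as is common for LTR-containing vectors.

The viral segment begins with an RSV promoter fused to a truncated HIV-1 5' LTR, which drives Tat-independent genomic RNA production in packaging cells. This is followed by the Ψ packaging signal with a partial gag sequence and the RRE for Rev-dependent nuclear export. Within the proviral region, an SV40 early promoter/origin drives puromycin N-acetyltransferase for selection of transduced mammalian cells. A cPPT/CTS element then precedes the EF-1α promoter, which constitutively expresses the synthesized ZFP64 ORF. Downstream, a WPRE enhances transcript stability and expression, and the ΔU3 3' LTR inactivates LTR promoter activity after integration. An SV40 poly(A) signal lies beyond the LTR. The feature table does not annotate the barcode itself. A short U6-promoter fragment is annotated between the ORF and the WPRE, but the record does not explain its role. The construct is intended for lentiviral overexpression of ZFP64, individually or in pooled screens such as directed-differentiation studies.
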