Addgene plasmid #142779: TFORF1296
Purpose: Lentiviral vector for overexpressing transcription factor ORFs with unique 24-bp barcodes. Barcodes facilitate identification of transcription factors in pooled screens.
Depositing lab: Feng Zhang. Depositing organization: Broad Institute. Publication: A transcription factor atlas of directed differentiation. Joung J, Ma S, Tay T, Geiger-Schuller KR, Kirchgatterer PC, Verdine VK, Guo B, Arias-Garcia MA, Allen WE, Singh A, Kuksenko O, Abudayyeh OO, Gootenberg JS, Fu Z, Macrae RK, Buenrostro JD, Regev A, Zhang F. Cell. 2023 Jan 5;186(1):209-229.e26. doi: 10.1016/j.cell.2022.11.026. PubMed 36608654.
Backbone
  Vector backbone: pLX_TRC317
  Backbone manufacturer: Broad Institute Genetic Perturbation Platform
  Backbone size w/o insert (bp): 8264
  Vector type: Mammalian Expression, Lentiviral
  Selectable markers: Puromycin
Growth in bacteria
  Bacterial resistance: Ampicillin, 100 μg/mL
  Growth temperature: 37°C
  Growth strain: NEB Stable
  Copy number: High Copy
Gene/Insert
  Gene/Insert name: ZFP64
  Species: H. sapiens (human)
  Insert size (bp): 2039
  Entrez Gene: ZFP64 (a.k.a. MGC940, ZNF338)
  Promoter: EF1a
  Cloning method: Unknown
  Sequencing primers: 5′ GGGTGGAGACTGAAGTTAGGCCAG; 3′ CACATAGCGTAAAAGGAGCAACATAG
Terms and licenses: Academic/Nonprofit Terms; Industry Terms: Not Available to Industry
Depositor comments: NM_199427,ENST00000361387 . The transcription factor ORF portion of this plasmid was synthesized by Genewiz. Please test multiple small colonies in case of plasmid recombination. To make this collection available in a timely manner, a portion of this collection was not fully sequenced by Addgene. If an Addgene verified full plasmid sequence is not available, please contact us prior to placing an order to request the full sequence.
How to cite: TFORF1296 was a gift from Feng Zhang (Addgene plasmid # 142779 ; http://n2t.net/addgene:142779 ; RRID:Addgene_142779)
