>Addgene plasmid #142779 | TFORF1296 | depositor partial sequence | sequence record 280475 | Insert
ACCGCCACCATGAACGCGAGCAGCGAGGGCGAGAGCTTCGCGGGCTCGGTGCAAATTCCAGGTGGCACAA
CGGTGCTGGTGGAGCTGACTCCCGACATCCATATCTGCGGCATCTGCAAGCAGCAGTTTAACAACCTGGA
TGCCTTTGTAGCTCACAAGCAAAGTGGCTGCCAGCTGACAGGCACATCCGCAGCAGCCCCCAGCACGGTC
CAGTTTGTATCGGAGGAAACAGTGCCTGCCACCCAGACTCAGACCACCACCAGAACCATCACCTCGGAGA
CCCAGACAATCACAGTTTCAGCTCCAGAATTTGTTTTTGAACATGGCTATCAAACTTACCTGCCCACGGA
AAGTAATGAAAACCAGACAGCCACTGTCATCTCTCTCCCTGCCAAGTCACGCACCAAAAAGCCCACAACA
CCACCTGCTCAGAAAAGGCTTAACTGTTGCTATCCAGGTTGCCAATTCAAGACTGCTTATGGCATGAAGG
ACATGGAGCGGCATTTAAAAATTCACACGGGAGACAAACCCCATAAGTGTGAAGTCTGTGGCAAGTGCTT
TAGCCGGAAAGACAAGCTGAAAACTCACATGCGGTGCCACACGGGCGTGAAGCCCTACAAGTGTAAGACG
TGTGACTACGCCGCTGCCGACAGCAGCAGCCTCAACAAGCACCTGAGGATCCACTCGGACGAGCGGCCCT
TCAAATGCCAGATCTGCCCCTACGCCAGCCGCAACTCCAGCCAGCTCACTGTCCACCTGCGATCCCACAC
GGCTTCAGAACTTGATGATGATGTTCCAAAAGCAAACTGCCTCTCCACTGAAAGCACTGACACTCCGAAG
GCCCCTGTCATCACTCTTCCCTCAGAGGCAAGGGAACAAATGGCCACCCTTGGAGAGAGGACGTTCAACT
GTTGCTACCCAGGTTGCCACTTCAAAACTGTCCATGGCATGAAAGACTTGGACCGCCATCTCAGAATCCA
CACGGGAGACAAACCGCACAAGTGTGAGTTCTGTGACAAGTGCTTCAGCCGGAAGGACAACCTGACCATG
CACATGCGGTGCCACACCAGTGTGAAGCCACACAAGTGTCACCTGTGTGACTACGCTGCCGTGGACAGCA
GTAGCCTCAAGAAGCACCTGCGGATCCACTCTGATGAGCGGCCGTACAAATGCCAGCTCTGCCCCTATGC
CAGCCGCAACTCCAGCCAGCTCACCGTCCACCTGCGATCTCACACGGGGGATACCCCCTTCCAGTGCTGG
CTCTGTAGCGCCAAGTTCAAAATCAGCTCGGACTTGAAAAGGCACATGATCGTGCACTCGGGGGAGAAGC
CTTTCAAGTGCGAGTTCTGCGACGTCCGCTGCACCATGAAGGCGAATCTCAAATCGCACATCCGCATCAA
GCACACCTTCAAATGTCTGCACTGTGCCTTCCAGGGCCGGGACCGGGCTGACCTCCTGGAGCACAGCCGG
CTGCACCAGGCCGACCACCCGGAGAAGTGTCCAGAGTGCAGCTACTCCTGCTCCAGCGCGGCCGCCCTGC
GCGTGCACAGCAGAGTCCACTGTAAGGACCGTCCCTTCAAGTGTGACTTCTGCAGCTTCGACACGAAGCG
GCCCAGCAGCCTGGCCAAGCACGTCGACAAGGTGCACAGGGACGAGGCCAAGACGGAGAACCGGGCCCCT
CTGGGCAAGGAAGGGCTCAGAGAGGGCAGCTCCCAGCACGTGGCCAAGATCGTGACGCAGAGGGCCTTCC
GCTGTGAGACCTGCGGCGCCTCCTTCGTCAGGGATGACTCTCTGAGATGCCACAAGAAGCAGCACAGTGA
TCAGAGTGAGAACAAGAACTCAGACTTGGTCACCTTCCCACCGGAAAGCGGTGCCTCGGGACAGCTCAGC
ACCCTGGTCTCCGTGGGGCAGCTCGAGGCTCCCCTAGAGCCCAGCCAAGACCTCTAGTAATGAACTAGTC
CGTAACTTGAAAGTATTTCGATTTCTTGGCTTTATATATCTTGTGGAAAGGACGATGTAATCTGGGAAAC
CGGTACGCC
