>Addgene plasmid #142779 | TFORF1296 | depositor partial sequence | sequence record 280476 | Barcode
TGTAATCTGGGAAACCGGTACGCC
